>Addgene plasmid #230673 | AiP1612 - pAAV-AiE2279m-minBG-SYFP2-WPRE3-BGHpA | addgene full sequence | sequence record 471045 | Addgene NGS Result
CCTGCAGGCAGCTGCGCGCTCGCTCGCTCACTGAGGCCGCCCGGGCGTCGGGCGACCTTTGGTCGCCCGG
CCTCAGTGAGCGAGCGAGCGCGCAGAGAGGGAGTGGCCAACTCCATCACTAGGGGTTCCTGCGGCCGCAC
GCGTTGTAAGAGTAATAATCGCCGGCGCAAAAATAACTGTCCATGGTTCCAGAATGTTCTCTTGGGTGGG
GTTGGGGGGAGACAAAAGAAAGCCAAGGAACTTAATGTCTAGAGATGATAATTCTAGCAGTGCGTACTGA
CTACATTTATGAAACAGTATTGTGACCTGGGCTTTGTGACTGGTGCTGGAGACGGCTCACCCTGATGAGT
TAAAACTCCTTCATGAACCAGTCTCCTCTGCCCTGTACCGTTTGGAAAATGGTGATGCCTAGAGGGCACC
CGAATGCAGACTGTGCATGTTTTGGTTCCTGTCTAGACCACTCAACCCAAACTGAAATAGCTGAGCTGAC
CAAGGAGCTGAATAGGGAGTTAAAGCGGGGAGGGGAAGGGGCCAGGATGCTTAAAAATAGTGGGAAACAC
GTTGCCCAAGGGCTCAGAGATAAACAGTGCAGTTTCAATGTCTAGTCCTACCACTAAGGTCATGGGGCTT
GGGGAAGTTGTTGTTTTTTTTTTTTTTTTCTGGGTCAAAGGTGCCTATGGGCGAGGGACTAGGGGAGTGG
GAGGGAGTTGGTTGTTGGAGAGGTGGGGATAGGAAAAGGTATTCACTTTCCGCCGGCGGAGCTCGGGCTG
GGCATAAAAGTCAGGGCAGAGCCATCTATTGCTTACATTTGCTTCTGGGATCCAGATCTTTCGAAGCTAG
CGCTACCGGTCGCCACCATGGTGAGCAAGGGCGAGGAGCTGTTCACCGGGGTGGTGCCCATCCTGGTCGA
GCTGGACGGCGACGTAAACGGCCACAAGTTCAGCGTGTCCGGCGAGGGCGAGGGCGATGCCACCTACGGC
AAGCTGACCCTGAAGCTGATCTGCACCACCGGCAAGCTGCCCGTGCCCTGGCCCACCCTCGTGACCACCC
TGGGCTACGGCGTGCAGTGCTTCGCCCGCTACCCCGACCACATGAAGCAGCACGACTTCTTCAAGTCCGC
CATGCCCGAAGGCTACGTCCAGGAGCGCACCATCTTCTTCAAGGACGACGGCAACTACAAGACCCGCGCC
GAGGTGAAGTTCGAGGGCGACACCCTGGTGAACCGCATCGAGCTGAAGGGCATCGACTTCAAGGAGGACG
GCAACATCCTGGGGCACAAGCTGGAGTACAACTACAACAGCCACAACGTCTATATCACCGCCGACAAGCA
GAAGAACGGCATCAAGGCCAACTTCAAGATCCGCCACAACATCGAGGACGGCGGCGTGCAGCTCGCCGAC
CACTACCAGCAGAACACCCCCATCGGCGACGGCCCCGTGCTGCTGCCCGACAACCACTACCTGAGCTACC
AGTCCAAGCTGAGCAAAGACCCCAACGAGAAGCGCGATCACATGGTCCTGCTGGAGTTCGTGACCGCCGC
CGGGATCACTCTCGGCATGGACGAGCTGTACAAGTAAGTCGACGGCGCGCCGCGGCCGCGAATTCGATAT
CATAATCAACCTCTGGATTACAAAATTTGTGAAAGATTGACTGGTATTCTTAACTATGTTGCTCCTTTTA
CGCTATGTGGATACGCTGCTTTAATGCCTTTGTATCATGCTATTGCTTCCCGTATGGCTTTCATTTTCTC
CTCCTTGTATAAATCCTGGTTAGTTCTTGCCACGGCGGAACTCATCGCCGCCTGCCTTGCCCGCTGCTGG
ACAGGGGCTCGGCTGTTGGGCACTGACAATTCCGTGGCTCGAGAGATCTTCGACTGTGCCTTCTAGTTGC
CAGCCATCTGTTGTTTGCCCCTCCCCCGTGCCTTCCTTGACCCTGGAAGGTGCCACTCCCACTGTCCTTT
CCTAATAAAATGAGGAAATTGCATCGCATTGTCTGAGTAGGTGTCATTCTATTCTGGGGGGTGGGGTGGG
GCAGGACAGCAAGGGGGAGGATTGGGAAGACAATAGCAGGCATGAGATCTCACGTGCGGACCGAGCGGCC
GCAGGAACCCCTAGTGATGGAGTTGGCCACTCCCTCTCTGCGCGCTCGCTCGCTCACTGAGGCCGGGCGA
CCAAAGGTCGCCCGACGCCCGGGCTTTGCCCGGGCGGCCTCAGTGAGCGAGCGAGCGCGCAGCTGCCTGC
AGGGGCGCCTGATGCGGTATTTTCTCCTTACGCATCTGTGCGGTATTTCACACCGCATA
[95 nt withheld, positions 2300-2394]
T
[46 nt withheld, positions 2396-2441]
C
[141 nt withheld, positions 2443-2583]
CCTTTGACGTTGGAGTCCACGTTCTTT
[37 nt withheld, positions 2611-2647]
ACTCTATCTCGGGCTATTCTTTTGATTTATAAGGGATTTTGCCGATTTCGGTCTATTGGTTAAAAAATGA
GCTGATTTAACAAAAATTTAACGCGAATTTTAACAAAATATTAACGTTTACAATTTTATGGTGCACTCTC
AGTACAATCTGCTCTGATGCCGCATAGTTAAGCCAGCCCCGACACCCGCCAACACCCGCTGACGCGCCCT
GACGGGCTTGTCTGCTCCCGGCATCCGCTTACAGACAAGCTGTGACCGTCTCCGGGAGCTGCATGTGTCA
GAGGTTTTCACCGTCATCACCGAAACGCGCGAGACGAAAGGGCCTCGTGATACGCCTATTTTTATAGGTT
AATGTCATGATAATAATGGTTTCTTAGACGTCAGGTGGCACTTTTCGGGGAAATGTGCGCGGAACCCCTA
TTTGTTTATTTTTCTAAATACATTCAAATATGTATCCGCTCATGAGACAATAACCCTGATAAATGCTTCA
ATAATATTGAAAAAGGAAGAGTATGAGTATTCAACATTTCCGTGTCGCCCTTATTCCCTTTTTTGCGGCA
TTTTGCCTTCCTGTTTTTGCTCACCCAGAAACGCTGGTGAAAGTAAAAGATGCTGAAGATCAGTTGGGTG
CACGAGTGGGTTACATCGAACTGGATCTCAACAGCGGTAAGATCCTTGAGAGTTTTCGCCCCGAAGAACG
TTTTCCAATGATGAGCACTTTTAAAGTTCTGCTATGTGGCGCGGTATTATCCCGTATTGACGCCGGGCAA
GAGCAACTCGGTCGCCGCATACACTATTCTCAGAATGACTTGGTTGAGTACTCACCAGTCACAGAAAAGC
ATCTTACGGATGGCATGACAGTAAGAGAATTATGCAGTGCTGCCATAACCATGAGTGATAACACTGCGGC
CAACTTACTTCTGACAACGATCGGAGGACCGAAGGAGCTAACCGCTTTTTTGCACAACATGGGGGATCAT
GTAACTCGCCTTGATCGTTGGGAACCGGAGCTGAATGAAGCCATACCAAACGACGAGCGTGACACCACGA
TGCCTGTAGCAATGGCAACAACGTTGCGCAAACTATTAACTGGCGAACTACTTACTCTAGCTTCCCGGCA
ACAATTAATAGACTGGATGGAGGCGGATAAAGTTGCAGGACCACTTCTGCGCTCGGCCCTTCCGGCTGGC
TGGTTTATTGCTGATAAATCTGGAGCCGGTGAGCGTGGGTCTCGCGGTATCATTGCAGCACTGGGGCCAG
ATGGTAAGCCCTCCCGTATCGTAGTTATCTACACGACGGGGAGTCAGGCAACTATGGATGAACGAAATAG
ACAGATCGCTGAGATAGGTGCCTCACTGATTAAGCATTGGTAACTGTCAGACCAAGTTTACTCATATATA
CTTTAGATTGATTTAAAACTTCATTTTTAATTTAAAAGGATCTAGGTGAAGATCCTTTTTGATAATCTCA
TGACCAAAATCCCTTAACGTGAGTTTTCGTTCCACTGAGCGTCAGACCCCGTAGAAAAGATCAAAGGATC
TTCTTGAGATCCTTTTTTTCTGCGCGTAATCTGCTGCTTGCAAACAAAAAAACCACCGCTACCAGCGGTG
GTTTGTTTGCCGGATCAAGAGCTACCAACTCTTTTTCCGAAGGTAACTGGCTTCAGCAGAGCGCAGATAC
CAAATACTGTTCTTCTAGTGTAGCCGTAGTTAGGCCACCACTTCAAGAACTCTGTAGCACCGCCTACATA
CCTCGCTCTGCTAATCCTGTTACCAGTGGCTGCTGCCAGTGGCGATAAGTCGTGTCTTACCGGGTTGGAC
TCAAGACGATAGTTACCGGATAAGGCGCAGCGGTCGGGCTGAACGGGGGGTTCGTGCACACAGCCCAGCT
TGGAGCGAACGACCTACACCGAACTGAGATACCTACAGCGTGAGCTATGAGAAAGCGCCACGCTTCCCGA
AGGGAGAAAGGCGGACAGGTATCCGGTAAGCGGCAGGGTCGGAACAGGAGAGCGCACGAGGGAGCTTCCA
GGGGGAAACGCCTGGTATCTTTATAGTCCTGTCGGGTTTCGCCACCTCTGACTTGAGCGTCGATTTTTGT
GATGCTCGTCAGGGGGGCGGAGCCTATGGAAAAACGCCAGCAACGCGGCCTTTTTACGGTTCCTGGCCTT
TTGCTGGCCTTTTGCTCACATGT
Features (pLannotate 1.2.2; 14 found; start..end, strand, type, name):
     12..39      +  repeat_region  AAV2 ITR (fragment): inverted terminal repeat of adeno-associated virus serotype 2 inverted
     68..95      +  repeat_region  AAV2 ITR (fragment): inverted terminal repeat of adeno-associated virus serotype 2 inverted
    858..1574    +  CDS            SYFP2: SYFP2 is a basic (constitutively fluorescent) yellow fluorescent protein published in 2006, derived from Aequorea victoria. It is reported to be a very rapidly-maturing monomer with moderate acid sensitivity.
   1614..1771    +  misc_feature   WPRE (fragment): woodchuck hepatitis virus posttranscriptional regulatory element
   1777..1857    +  misc_feature   WPRE (fragment): woodchuck hepatitis virus posttranscriptional regulatory element
   1874..1985    +  polyA_signal   bGH poly(A) signal: bovine growth hormone polyadenylation signal
   2103..2243    +  repeat_region  AAV2 ITR: inverted terminal repeat of adeno-associated virus serotype 2 inverted
   2248..2299    -  misc_feature   bom (fragment): basis of mobility region from pBR322
   2318..2773    +  rep_origin     f1 ori (sequence partly withheld): f1 bacteriophage origin of replication; arrow indicates direction of (+) strand synthesis
   2774..2823    -  misc_feature   bom (fragment): basis of mobility region from pBR322
   2925..2960    -  CDS            rop (fragment): Rop protein, which maintains plasmids at low copy number; rop
   3055..3159    +  promoter       AmpR promoter: bla
   3160..4020    +  CDS            AmpR: β-lactamase; bla; confers resistance to ampicillin, carbenicillin, and related antibiotics
   4191..4779    +  rep_origin     ori: high-copy-number ColE1/pMB1/pBR322/pUC origin of replication
