[The description below was written by a language model from this plasmid's Addgene catalogue record and pLannotate feature annotations shown in this document.]
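Description:
AiP1612 - pAAV-AiE2279m-minBG-SYFP2-WPRE3-BGHpA is an adeno-associated virus transfer plasmid built on a pAAV2 backbone, about 4.8 kb in the sequenced record. It is intended for packaging a reporter genome into recombinant AAV for delivery to brain tissue. In bacteria it is maintained through a high-copy ColE1/pUC-type origin and selected with ampicillin via the bla gene under its own promoter. An f1 phage origin and small remnants of pBR322 bom and rop sequences are also present in the backbone. The annotation finds one complete AAV2 inverted terminal repeat downstream of the cassette and only short ITR fragments at the upstream end. This may reflect the difficulty of sequencing and annotating these hairpin-forming repeats rather than a real truncation, but the record does not settle it. The ITRs are the cis elements needed for replication and packaging of the intervening DNA into AAV capsids.

Between the ITRs, the payload follows an enhancer-reporter design. AiE2279m, a candidate enhancer sequence, sits upstream of minBG, a minimal promoter. A minimal promoter has little activity alone, so expression depends largely on the enhancer's cell-type specificity. Neither the enhancer nor the promoter is annotated in the feature table, though they presumably occupy the unannotated region upstream of the coding sequence. The reporter is SYFP2, a rapidly maturing monomeric yellow fluorescent protein derived from Aequorea victoria. It is followed by WPRE3, a shortened woodchuck hepatitis virus post-transcriptional element (detected as two fragments) that enhances transcript expression, and by the bovine growth hormone polyadenylation signal. The construct belongs to a collection of enhancer AAVs for genetic access to cortical cell types, and it serves to label specific brain cell populations. The record does not state which population AiE2279m targets.
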