Addgene plasmid #230673: AiP1612 - pAAV-AiE2279m-minBG-SYFP2-WPRE3-BGHpA
Purpose: AiE2279m is an enhancer sequence, designed to drive AAV-mediated transgene expression in specific populations of brain cells
Depositing lab: Allen Institute for Brain Science & Bosiljka Tasic. Depositing organization: Allen Institute. Publication: A suite of enhancer AAVs and transgenic mouse lines for genetic access to cortical cell types. Ben-Simon Y, Hooper M, Narayan S, Daigle TL, Dwivedi D, Way SW, Oster A, Stafford DA, Mich JK, Taormina MJ, Martinez RA, Opitz-Araya X, Roth JR, Alexander JR, Allen S, Amster A, Arbuckle J, Ayala A, Baker PM, Bakken TE, Barcelli T, Barta S, Bendrick J, Bertagnolli D, Bielstein C, Bishwakarma P, Bowlus J, Boyer G, Brouner K, Casian B, Casper T, Chakka AB, Chakrabarty R, Chance RK, Chavan S, Clark M, Colbert K, Collman F, Daniel S, Departee M, DiValentin P, Donadio N, Dotson N, Egdorf T, Fliss T, Gabitto M, Garcia J, Gary A, Gasperini M, Gloe J, Goldy J, Gore BB, Graybuck L, Greisman N, Haeseleer F, Halterman C, Haradon Z, Hastings SD, Helback O, Ho W, Hockemeyer D, Huang C, Huff S, Hunker A, Johansen N, Jones D, Juneau Z, Kalmbach B, Kannan M, Khem S, Kussick E, Kutsal R, Larsen R, Lee C, Lee AY, Leibly M, Lenz GH, Li S, Liang E, Lusk N, Madigan Z, Malloy J, Malone J, McCue R, Melchor J, Mollenkopf T, Moosman S, Morin E, Newman D, Ng L, Ngo K, Omstead V, Otto S, Oyama A, Pena N, Pham T, Phillips E, Pom CA, Potekhina L, Ransford S, Ray PL, Rette D, Reynoldson C, Rimorin C, Rocha D, Ruiz A, Sanchez REA, Sawyer L, Sedeno-Cortes A, Sevigny JP, Shapovalova N, Shepard N, Shulga L, Sigler AR, Siverts L, Soliman S, Somasundaram S, Staats B, Stewart K, Szelenyi E, Tieu M, Trader C, Tran A, van Velthoven CTJ, Walker M, Wang Y, Weed N, Wirthlin M, Wood T, Wynalda B, Yao Z, Zhou T, Ariza J, Dee N, Reding M, Ronellenfitch K, Mufti S, Sunkin SM, Smith KA, Esposito L, Waters J, Thyagarajan B, Yao S, Lein ES, Zeng H, Levi BP, Ngai J, Ting JT, Tasic B. Cell. 2025 May 16:S0092-8674(25)00513-6. doi: 10.1016/j.cell.2025.05.002. PubMed 40403729.
Backbone
  Vector backbone: pAAV2
  Vector type: AAV
Growth in bacteria
  Bacterial resistance: Ampicillin, 100 μg/mL
  Growth temperature: 37°C
  Growth strain: NEB Stable
  Copy number: High Copy
Gene/Insert
  Gene/Insert name: SYFP2
  Species: Synthetic
  Promoter: minBG
  Cloning method: Gibson Cloning
Terms and licenses: Academic/Nonprofit Terms; Industry Terms: Not Available to Industry
How to cite: AiP1612 - pAAV-AiE2279m-minBG-SYFP2-WPRE3-BGHpA was a gift from Allen Institute for Brain Science & Bosiljka Tasic (Addgene plasmid # 230673 ; http://n2t.net/addgene:230673 ; RRID:Addgene_230673)
